Addgene plasmid #103969: pEB1-SCFP1
Purpose: Plasmid encoding SCFP1
Depositing lab: Philippe Cluzel. Depositing organization: Harvard University. Publication: Systematic characterization of maturation time of fluorescent proteins in living cells. Balleza E, Kim JM, Cluzel P. Nat Methods. 2018 Jan;15(1):47-51. doi: 10.1038/nmeth.4509. Epub 2017 Nov 20. PubMed 29320486.
Backbone
  Vector backbone: pEB1
  Backbone size w/o insert (bp): 3674
  Total vector size (bp): 4391
  Modifications to backbone: Derived from pUA66. Inserted constitutive promoter proC. Replaced original insert with FP of interest.
  Vector type: Bacterial Expression ; Low copy
Growth in bacteria
  Bacterial resistance: Kanamycin, 50 μg/mL
  Growth temperature: 37°C
  Growth strain: MG1655
  Copy number: Low Copy
Gene/Insert
  Gene/Insert name: SCFP1
  Species: Synthetic
  Insert size (bp): 717
  Mutation: Mutations relative to wild-type GFP (F64L, S65T, Y66W, V68L, S72A, N146I, M153T, V163A, S175G, A206K)
  Promoter: proC
  Cloning method: Gibson Cloning
  Sequencing primers: 5′ GCGTATCACGAGGCCCTTTC; 3′ AAAGGGAAAACTGTCCATATGCAC
Terms and licenses: Academic/Nonprofit Terms; Industry Terms: Not Available to Industry
Depositor comments: This FP derives from wtGFP. In this plasmid, the FP is coded with the original wtGFP nucleotide coding sequence except where mutations specific to the FP occur (see map). Please see "Notes On Plasmids In This Collection" document for further details and references.
How to cite: pEB1-SCFP1 was a gift from Philippe Cluzel (Addgene plasmid # 103969 ; http://n2t.net/addgene:103969 ; RRID:Addgene_103969)
