[The description below was written by a language model from this plasmid's Addgene catalogue record and pLannotate feature annotations shown in this document.]
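Description:
pEB1-SCFP1 is a low-copy bacterial expression plasmid of about 4.4 kb that produces the cyan fluorescent protein SCFP1 constitutively in Escherichia coli. Its backbone, pEB1, is derived from pUA66, modified by inserting the constitutive proC promoter and by replacing the original insert with the fluorescent protein of interest through Gibson assembly. Replication depends on the pSC101 origin together with the plasmid-encoded Rep101 (RepA) protein, a pairing that keeps copy number low. Selection is by kanamycin, conferred by the neo/nptII aminoglycoside phosphotransferase gene. That gene is followed by a lambda t0 terminator. A short fragment annotated next to it as Tn5 transposase is probably a remnant of the marker's transposon origin and not a functional element.

The payload is a 717 bp SCFP1 coding sequence on the forward strand, followed by a small remnant of a pUC-type multiple cloning site and the rrnB T1 transcription terminator, which insulates the rest of the plasmid from read-through. The proC promoter is recorded in the catalogue fields but was not picked up as a feature by the automated annotation; it presumably lies in the short region upstream of the open reading frame. SCFP1 is an Aequorea victoria GFP derivative carrying F64L, S65T, Y66W, V68L, S72A, N146I, M153T, V163A, S175G and A206K. The depositor notes that the original wild-type GFP nucleotide sequence is retained except at these mutated positions. The plasmid belongs to a collection of matched constructs built to compare fluorescent proteins, in particular their maturation times, in living bacterial cells under uniform expression conditions.
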