Features (pLannotate 1.2.2; 8 found; start..end, strand, type, name):
    157..867     +  CDS            SCFP1: SCFP1 is a basic (constitutively fluorescent) cyan fluorescent protein published in 2006, derived from Aequorea victoria. It is reported to be a somewhat slowly-maturing monomer with very low acid sensitivity.
    878..897     +  misc_feature   MCS (fragment): pUC18/19 multiple cloning site
    908..994     +  terminator     rrnB T1 terminator: Escherichia coli rrnB; transcription terminator T1 from the E. coli rrnB gene
   1532..2482    -  CDS            Rep101: RepA protein needed for replication with the pSC101 origin; rep101
   2530..2752    -  rep_origin     pSC101 ori: low-copy replication origin that requires the Rep101 protein
   3244..3338    -  terminator     lambda t0 terminator: transcription terminator from phage lambda
   3372..4163    -  CDS            neo: KKA2_KLEPN - Also known as kan, nptII. Experimental evidence at protein level: Swiss-Prot protein existence level 1. Resistance to kanamycin, neomycin, paromomycin, ribostamycin, butirosin and gentamicin B. From Klebsiella pneumoniae.
   4195..4314    -  CDS            tnpA (fragment): TN5P_ECOLX - Also known as tnp. Experimental evidence at protein level: Swiss-Prot protein existence level 1. Mediates transposition of transposon Tn5 by a 'cut and paste' mechanism. First, the monomeric transposase binds the 19 bp inverted DNA repeats flanking the transposon. Then, dimerization of the DNA- bound transposase creates a synaptic DNA complex. After nicking of the first DNA strand, excision of the transposon proceeds through a series of intermediates. The transposase then mediates the insertion of the transposon at a new site by strand transfer. The activity of the wild- type tran
>Addgene plasmid #103969 | pEB1-SCFP1 | addgene full sequence | sequence record 200292 | Addgene NGS Result
CGTCCCTATCTGCTGCCCTAGGTCTATGAGTGGTTGCTGGATAACTTTACGGGCATGCATAAGGCTCGTA
TGATATATTCAGGGAGACCACAACGGTTTCCCTCTACAAATAATTTTGTTTAACTTTTCTAGATTTAAGA
AGGAGATATACATATGAGTAAAGGAGAAGAACTTTTCACTGGAGTTGTCCCAATTCTTGTTGAATTAGAT
GGTGATGTTAATGGGCACAAATTTTCTGTCAGTGGAGAGGGTGAAGGTGATGCAACATACGGAAAACTTA
CCCTTAAATTTATTTGCACTACTGGAAAACTACCTGTTCCATGGCCAACACTTGTCACTACTCTCACTTG
GGGTCTTCAATGCTTTGCAAGATACCCAGATCATATGAAACAGCATGACTTTTTCAAGAGTGCCATGCCC
GAAGGTTATGTACAGGAAAGAACTATATTTTTCAAAGATGACGGGAACTACAAGACACGTGCTGAAGTCA
AGTTTGAAGGTGATACCCTTGTTAATAGAATCGAGTTAAAAGGTATTGATTTTAAAGAAGATGGAAACAT
TCTTGGACACAAATTGGAATACAACTACATCTCACACAATGTATACATCACGGCAGACAAACAAAAGAAT
GGAATCAAAGCTAACTTCAAAATTAGACACAACATTGAAGATGGAGGCGTTCAACTAGCAGACCATTATC
AACAAAATACTCCAATTGGCGATGGCCCTGTCCTTTTACCAGACAACCATTACCTGTCCACACAATCTAA
GCTTTCGAAAGATCCCAACGAAAAGAGAGACCACATGGTCCTTCTTGAGTTTGTAACAGCTGCTGGGATT
ACACATGGCATGGATGAACTATACAAATAAATGTCCAGACCTGCAGGCATGCAAGCTCTAGAGGCATCAA
ATAAAACGAAAGGCTCAGTCGAAAGACTGGGCCTTTCGTTTTATCTGTTGTTTGTCGGTGAACGCTCTCC
TGAGTAGGACAAATCCGCCGCCCTAGACCTAGGGTACGGGTTTTGCTGCCCGCAAACGGGCTGTTCTGGT
GTTGCTAGTTTGTTATCAGAATCGCAGATCCGGCTTCAGCCGGTTTGCCGGCTGAAAGCGCTATTTCTTC
CAGAATTGCCATGATTTTTTCCCCACGGGAGGCGTCACTGGCTCCCGTGTTGTCGGCAGCTTTGATTCGA
TAAGCAGCATCGCCTGTTTCAGGCTGTCTATGTGTGACTGTTGAGCTGTAACAAGTTGTCTCAGGTGTTC
AATTTCATGTTCTAGTTGCTTTGTTTTACTGGTTTCACCTGTTCTATTAGGTGTTACATGCTGTTCATCT
GTTACATTGTCGATCTGTTCATGGTGAACAGCTTTGAATGCACCAAAAACTCGTAAAAGCTCTGATGTAT
CTATCTTTTTTACACCGTTTTCATCTGTGCATATGGACAGTTTTCCCTTTGATATGTAACGGTGAACAGT
TGTTCTACTTTTGTTTGTTAGTCTTGATGCTTCACTGATAGATACAAGAGCCATAAGAACCTCAGATCCT
TCCGTATTTAGCCAGTATGTTCTCTAGTGTGGTTCGTTGTTTTTGCGTGAGCCATGAGAACGAACCATTG
AGATCATACTTACTTTGCATGTCACTCAAAAATTTTGCCTCAAAACTGGTGAGCTGAATTTTTGCAGTTA
AAGCATCGTGTAGTGTTTTTCTTAGTCCGTTATGTAGGTAGGAATCTGATGTAATGGTTGTTGGTATTTT
GTCACCATTCATTTTTATCTGGTTGTTCTCAAGTTCGGTTACGAGATCCATTTGTCTATCTAGTTCAACT
TGGAAAATCAACGTATCAGTCGGGCGGCCTCGCTTATCAACCACCAATTTCATATTGCTGTAAGTGTTTA
AATCTTTACTTATTGGTTTCAAAACCCATTGGTTAAGCCTTTTAAACTCATGGTAGTTATTTTCAAGCAT
TAACATGAACTTAAATTCATCAAGGCTAATCTCTATATTTGCCTTGTGAGTTTTCTTTTGTGTTAGTTCT
TTTAATAACCACTCATAAATCCTCATAGAGTATTTGTTTTCAAAAGACTTAACATGTTCCAGATTATATT
TTATGAATTTTTTTAACTGGAAAAGATAAGGCAATATCTCTTCACTAAAAACTAATTCTAATTTTTCGCT
TGAGAACTTGGCATAGTTTGTCCACTGGAAAATCTCAAAGCCTTTAACCAAAGGATTCCTGATTTCCACA
GTTCTCGTCATCAGCTCTCTGGTTGCTTTAGCTAATACACCATAAGCATTTTCCCTACTGATGTTCATCA
TCTGAGCGTATTGGTTATAAGTGAACGATACCGTCCGTTCTTTCCTTGTAGGGTTTTCAATCGTGGGGTT
GAGTAGTGCCACACAGCATAAAATTAGCTTGGTTTCATGCTCCGTTAAGTCATAGCGACTAATCGCTAGT
TCATTTGCTTTGAAAACAACTAATTCAGACATACATCTCAATTGGTCTAGGTGATTTTAATCACTATACC
AATTGAGATGGGCTAGTCAATGATAATTACTAGTCCTTTTCCTTTGAGTTGTGGGTATCTGTAAATTCTG
CTAGACCTTTGCTGGAAAACTTGTAAATTCTGCTAGACCCTCTGTAAATTCCGCTAGACCTTTGTGTGTT
TTTTTTGTTTATATTCAAGTGGTTATAATTTATAGAATAAAGAAAGAATAAAAAAAGATAAAAAGAATAG
ATCCCAGCCCTGTGTATAACTCACTACTTTAGTCAGTTCCGCAGTATTACAAAAGGATGTCGCAAACGCT
GTTTGCTCCTCTACAAAACAGACCTTAAAACCCTAAAGGCTTAAGTAGCACCCTCGCAAGCTCGGGCAAA
TCGCTGAATATTCCTTTTGTCTCCGACCATCAGGCACCTGAGTCGCTGTCTTTTTCGTGACATTCAGTTC
GCTGCGCTCACGGCTCTGGCAGTGAATGGGGGTAAATGGCACTACAGGCGCCTTTTATGGATTCATGCAA
GGAAACTACCCATAATACAAGAAAAGCCCGTCACGGGCTTCTCAGGGCGTTTTATGGCGGGTCTGCTATG
TGGTGCTATCTGACTTTTTGCTGTTCAGCAGTTCCTGCCCTCTGATTTTCCAGTCTGACCACTTCGGATT
ATCCCGTGACAGGTCATTCAGACTGGCTAATGCACCCAGTAAGGCAGCGGTATCATCAACAGGCTTACCC
GTCTTACTGTCCCTAGTGCTTGGATTCTCACCAATAAAAAACGCCCGGCGGCAACCGAGCGTTCTGAACA
AATCCAGATGGAGTTCTGAGGTCATTACTGGATCTATCAACAGGAGTCCAAGCGAGCTCTCGAACCCCAG
AGTCCCGCTCAGAAGAACTCGTCAAGAAGGCGATAGAAGGCGATGCGCTGCGAATCGGGAGCGGCGATAC
CGTAAAGCACGAGGAAGCGGTCAGCCCATTCGCCGCCAAGCTCTTCAGCAATATCACGGGTAGCCAACGC
TATGTCCTGATAGCGGTCCGCCACACCCAGCCGGCCACAGTCGATGAATCCAGAAAAGCGGCCATTTTCC
ACCATGATATTCGGCAAGCAGGCATCGCCATGGGTCACGACGAGATCCTCGCCGTCGGGCATGCGCGCCT
TGAGCCTGGCGAACAGTTCGGCTGGCGCGAGCCCCTGATGCTCTTCGTCCAGATCATCCTGATCGACAAG
ACCGGCTTCCATCCGAGTACGTGCTCGCTCGATGCGATGTTTCGCTTGGTGGTCGAATGGGCAGGTAGCC
GGATCAAGCGTATGCAGCCGCCGCATTGCATCAGCCATGATGGATACTTTCTCGGCAGGAGCAAGGTGAG
ATGACAGGAGATCCTGCCCCGGCACTTCGCCCAATAGCAGCCAGTCCCTTCCCGCTTCAGTGACAACGTC
GAGCACAGCTGCGCAAGGAACGCCCGTCGTGGCCAGCCACGATAGCCGCGCTGCCTCGTCCTGCAGTTCA
TTCAGGGCACCGGACAGGTCGGTCTTGACAAAAAGAACCGGGCGCCCCTGCGCTGACAGCCGGAACACGG
CGGCATCAGAGCAGCCGATTGTCTGTTGTGCCCAGTCATAGCCGAATAGCCTCTCCACCCAAGCGGCCGG
AGAACCTGCGTGCAATCCATCTTGTTCAATCATGCGAAACGATCCTCATCCTGTCTCTTGATCAGATCTT
GATCCCCTGCGCCATCAGATCCTTGGCGGCAAGAAAGCCATCCAGTTTACTTTGCAGGGCTTCCCAACCT
TACCAGAGGGCGCCCCAGCTGGCAATTCCGACGTCTAAGAAACCATTATTATCATGACATTAACCTATAA
AAATAGGCGTATCACGAGGCCCTTTCGTCTTCACCACAGCTAACACCACGT
